Addgene plasmid #168760: pDONR223 HCoV-229E NSP14_stop
Purpose: Gateway-compatible Entry vector
Depositing lab: Fritz Roth. Depositing organization: Sinai Health System. Publication: A resource of human coronavirus protein-coding sequences in a flexible, multipurpose Gateway Entry clone collection. Weller B, Lin CW, Pogoutse O, Sauer M, Marin-de la Rosa N, Strobel A, Young V, Knapp JJ, Rayhan A, Falter C, Kim DK, Roth FP, Falter-Braun P. G3 (Bethesda). 2023 Jul 5;13(7):jkad105. doi: 10.1093/g3journal/jkad105. PubMed 37267226.
Backbone
  Vector backbone: pDONR223
  Backbone manufacturer: Rual et al, Genome Res. 14:2128-2135, 2004.
  Backbone size w/o insert (bp): 5005
  Vector type: Other
Growth in bacteria
  Bacterial resistance: Spectinomycin, 50 μg/mL
  Growth temperature: 37°C
  Growth strain: DH5alpha
  Copy number: Unknown
Gene/Insert
  Gene/Insert name: NSP14
  Species: Other
  Insert size (bp): 1554
  Entrez Gene: HCoV229Egp1 (a.k.a. HCoV229Egp1)
  Cloning method: Gateway Cloning
  Sequencing primers: 5′ m13-For; 3′ m13-Rev
Resource information
  A portion of this plasmid was derived from a plasmid made by: Falter-Braun Lab
Terms and licenses: Academic/Nonprofit Terms; Industry Terms
How to cite: pDONR223 HCoV-229E NSP14_stop was a gift from Fritz Roth (Addgene plasmid # 168760 ; http://n2t.net/addgene:168760 ; RRID:Addgene_168760)
