[The description below was written by a language model from this plasmid's Addgene catalogue record.]
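Description:
pDONR223 HCoV-229E NSP14_stop is a Gateway-compatible Entry clone built on the pDONR223 donor backbone (listed as about 5 kb without insert). It carries the coding sequence for non-structural protein 14 (NSP14) of human coronavirus 229E as a 1,554 bp insert. The plasmid is maintained in standard E. coli cloning strains such as DH5alpha under spectinomycin selection. The record lists the copy number as unknown, and no feature table is provided, so the origin of replication and the exact flanking elements are not documented here. The insert was introduced by Gateway cloning, so in an Entry clone of this type the open reading frame would be expected to sit between attL recombination sites. M13 forward and reverse primer sites on either side of the insert are listed for sequence verification.

As an Entry vector, the construct is not itself meant to express NSP14, and the record lists no promoter, tag or reporter. It instead serves as a source from which the ORF can be moved by LR recombination into any compatible Destination vector, which then supplies the promoter, fusion tags and host-specific selection. The "_stop" suffix suggests that this version retains a stop codon at the end of the ORF. That would suit it to native or N-terminally tagged expression rather than C-terminal fusions, although the record does not spell this out. The clone belongs to a collection of human coronavirus protein-coding sequences assembled as a flexible resource, and the NSP14 sequence corresponds to part of the HCoV-229E replicase polyprotein gene. Uses consistent with that purpose include protein interaction screening, expression studies and functional assays of coronavirus proteins.
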