>Addgene plasmid #168760 | pDONR223 HCoV-229E NSP14_stop | depositor partial sequence | sequence record 326969 | Inserted CDS with Stop codon
ATGTCTGAAAGTAGTTGTGGTTTGTTTAAGGATTGTGCACGTAACCCTATTGATTTACCACCAAGTCATG
CCACTACTTATTTGTCATTGTCTGATAGATTTAAGACTAGTGGTGACTTGGCTGTTCAAATAGGTAACAA
CAATGTTTGTACCTATGAACATGTGATTTCATATATGGGTTTCAGGTTTGATGTTAGCATGCCTGGTAGT
CATAGTTTGTTCTGTACTAGAGACTTTGCCATGCGTCATGTCAGAGGTTGGTTAGGAATGGATGTGGAAG
GTGCACATGTCACAGGTGACAATGTTGGCACTAATGTACCTCTACAAGTTGGTTTTTCCAATGGTGTTGA
TTTTGTAGCTCAACCTGAAGGTTGTGTTCTAACAAACACTGGCAGTGTTGTAAAACCTGTTCGTGCTCGT
GCACCACCTGGAGAACAATTCACTCACATTGTACCTCTGTTACGCAAGGGACAACCTTGGAGTGTGTTGA
GAAAACGTATTGTTCAAATGATAGCAGATTTTCTTGCTGGCTCATCTGATGTACTGGTGTTTGTACTTTG
GGCTGGCGGTTTAGAGTTGACCACTATGCGTTATTTTGTTAAGATTGGAGCTGTTAAACATTGCCAATGT
GGTACTGTTGCAACATGCTACAATTCTGTTAGTAATGACTATTGTTGCTTTAAACATGCATTGGGCTGTG
ACTATGTTTATAATCCATATGTCATAGATATTCAACAATGGGGTTATGTTGGTTCACTCTCCACTAATCA
CCATGCAATTTGTAATGTTCATAGAAATGAGCATGTTGCTTCTGGTGATGCTATTATGACTAGATGTTTG
GCTGTGTATGACTGCTTTGTTAAGAATGTGGATTGGTCAATTACCTACCCTATGATAGCTAATGAAAATG
CCATAAACAAGGGCGGTCGCACTGTGCAGAGTCATATTATGCGTGCTGCTATTAAATTGTACAACCCTAA
AGCAATCCATGACATTGGTAATCCTAAGGGTATTCGTTGTGCTGTAACTGATGCCAAGTGGTATTGTTAT
GACAAGAACCCTATTAATTCTAATGTGAAAACATTGGAGTATGATTACATGACACATGGCCAAATGGATG
GCTTGTGTTTGTTTTGGAATTGTAATGTGGATATGTACCCTGAATTCTCAATTGTTTGCAGGTTTGACAC
ACGTACACGATCTACATTGAACCTTGAAGGTGTAAATGGTGGGTCATTGTATGTCAATAATCATGCATTT
CACACTCCTGCTTATGATAAACGTGCTATGGCTAAATTGAAACCAGCACCGTTTTTCTACTATGACGACG
GTTCATGTGAGGTTGTTCACGATCAAGTTAACTATGTTCCTTTGAGAGCCACTAATTGCATTACCAAGTG
TAATATTGGTGGTGCTGTATGTTCTAAGCACGCTAATCTCTATAGAGCATATGTTGAGTCATATAACATT
TTTACTCAAGCTGGTTTTAATATTTGGGTTCCTACCACGTTTGATTGTTATAATTTGTGGCAGACATTCA
CAGAGGTCAATTTACAATAA
